>Addgene plasmid #114280 | pCWXPGR-pTF-Ngn2 | depositor full sequence | sequence record 215771 | Full Sequence
GTCGACATTGATTATTGACTAGTTATTAATAGTAATCAATTACGGGGTCATTAGTTCATAGCCCATATAT
GGAGTTCCGCGTTACATAACTTACGGTAAATGGCCCGCCTGGCTGACCGCCCAACGACCCCCGCCCATTG
ACGTCAATAATGACGTATGTTCCCATAGTAACGCCAATAGGGACTTTCCATTGACGTCAATGGGTGGACT
ATTTACGGTAAACTGCCCACTTGGCAGTACATCAAGTGTATCATATGCCAAGTACGCCCCCTATTGACGT
CAATGACGGTAAATGGCCCGCCTGGCATTATGCCCAGTACATGACCTTATGGGACTTTCCTACTTGGCAG
TACATCTACGTATTAGTCATCGCTATTACCATGGGAGGCGTGGCCTGGGCGGGACTGGGGAGTGGCGAGC
CCTCAGATCCTGCATATAAGCAGCTGCTTTTTGCCTGTACTGGGTCTCTCTGGTTAGACCAGATCTGAGC
CTGGGAGCTCTCTGGCTAACTAGGGAACCCACTGCTTAAGCCTCAATAAAGCTTGCCTTGAGTGCTTCAA
GTAGTGTGTGCCCGTCTGTTGTGTGACTCTGGTAACTAGAGATCCCTCAGACCCTTTTAGTCAGTGTGGA
AAATCTCTAGCAGTGGCGCCCGAACAGGGACTTGAAAGCGAAAGGGAAACCAGAGGAGCTCTCTCGACGC
AGGACTCGGCTTGCTGAAGCGCGCACGGCAAGAGGCGAGGGGCGGCGACTGGTGAGTACGCCAAAAATTT
TGACTAGCGGAGGCTAGAAGGAGAGAGATGGGTGCGAGAGCGTCAGTATTAAGCGGGGGAGAATTAGATC
GCGATGGGAAAAAATTCGGTTAAGGCCAGGGGGAAAGAAAAAATATAAATTAAAACATATAGTATGGGCA
AGCAGGGAGCTAGAACGATTCGCAGTTAATCCTGGCCTGTTAGAAACATCAGAAGGCTGTAGACAAATAC
TGGGACAGCTACAACCATCCCTTCAGACAGGATCAGAAGAACTTAGATCATTATATAATACAGTAGCAAC
CCTCTATTGTGTGCATCAAAGGATAGAGATAAAAGACACCAAGGAAGCTTTAGACAAGATAGAGGAAGAG
CAAAACAAAAGTAAGAAAAAAGCACAGCAAGCAGCAGGATCTTCAGACCTGGAAATTCCCTACAATCCCC
AAAGTCAAGGAGTAGTAGAATCTATGAATAAAGAATTAAAGAAAATTATAGGACAGGTAAGAGATCAGGC
TGAACATCTTAAGACAGCAGTACAAATGGCAGTATTCATCCACAATTTTAAAAGAAAAGGGGGGATTGGG
GGGTACAGTGCAGGGGAAAGAATAGTAGACATAATAGCAACAGACATACAAACTAAAGAATTACAAAAAC
AAATTACAAAAATTCAAAATTTTCGGGTTTATTACAGGGACAGCAGAAATCCACTTTGGAAAGGACCAGC
AAAGCTCCTCTGGAAAGGTGAAGGGGCAGTAGTAATACAAGATAATAGTGACATAAAAGTAGTGCCAAGA
AGAAAAGCAAAGATCATTAGGGATTATGGAAAACAGATGGCAGGTGATGATTGTGTGGCAAGTAGACAGG
ATGAGGATTAGAACATGGAAAAGTTTAGTAAAACACCATAAGGAGGAGATATGAGGGACAATTGGAGAAG
TGAATTATATAAATATAAAGTAGTAAAAATTGAACCATTAGGAGTAGCACCCACCAAGGCAAAGAGAAGA
GTGGTGCAGAGAGAAAAAAGAGCAGTGGGAATAGGAGCTTTGTTCCTTGGGTTCTTGGGAGCAGCAGGAA
GCACTATGGGCGCAGCGTCAATGACGCTGACGGTACAGGCCAGACAATTATTGTCTGGTATAGTGCAGCA
GCAGAACAATTTGCTGAGGGCTATTGAGGCGCAACAGCATCTGTTGCAACTCACAGTCTGGGGCATCAAG
CAGCTCCAGGCAAGAATCCTGGCTGTGGAAAGATACCTAAAGGATCAACAGCTCCTGGGGATTTGGGGTT
GCTCTGGAAAACTCATTTGCACCACTGCTGTGCCTTGGAATGCTAGTTGGAGTAATAAATCTCTGGAACA
GATTTGGAATCACACGACCTGGATGGAGTGGGACAGAGAAATTAACAATTACACAAGCTTAATACACTCC
TTAATTGAAGAATCGCAAAACCAGCAAGAAAAGAATGAACAAGAATTATTGGAATTAGATAAATGGGCAA
GTTTGTGGAATTGGTTTAACATAACAAATTGGCTGTGGTATATAAAATTATTCATAATGATAGTAGGAGG
CTTGGTAGGTTTAAGAATAGTTTTTGCTGTACTTTCTATAGTGAATAGAGTTAGGCAGGGATATTCACCA
TTATCGTTTCAGACCCACCTCCCAACCCCGAGGGGACCCGACAGGCCCGAAGGAATAGAAGAAGAAGGTG
GAGAGAGAGACAGAGACAGATCCATTCGATTAGTGAACGGATCTCGACGGTATCGCTAGTGATTATCGGA
TCAACTTTGTATAGAAAAGTTGGGTACAACTCCCACTAGACATATCCTACTCTATCATTGATAGAGTGAC
CCTTCCATAGACATATCCTACTCTATCATTGATAGAGTGACCCTTCCACTAGGTTCACTTTTCTCTATCA
TTGATAGGGAGTGGTAAACAATTGATGGACAAAATCTATCAATGATAGAGAGTGCATGTTACTAGTATTG
TTCTTCTCTATCATTGATAGTGACTTTGCCTAATCACTTAGCAACTCTATCATTGATAGAGTTCTAGTAT
TAGCAAGGCCTTTCCTCTATATAAGGAAGTTCATTTCATTTGGAGAAGATCCCCCAAGTTTGTACAAAAA
AGCAGGCTTCACCATGTTCGTCAAATCTGAGACTCTGGAGTTGAAGGAGGAAGAGGAGGTACTGATGCTG
CTGGGCTCGGCTTCCCCGGCCTCGGCGACCCTGACCCCGATGTCCTCCAGCGCGGACGAGGAGGAGGACG
AGGAGCTGCGCCGGCCGGGCTCCGCGCGTGGGCAGCGTGGAGCGGAAGCCGGGCAGGGGGTGCAGGGCAG
TCCGGCGTCGGGTGCCGGGGGTTGCCGGCCAGGGCGGCTGCTGGGCCTGATGCACGAGTGCAAGCGTCGC
CCGTCGCGCTCACGGGCCGTCTCCCGAGGTGCCAAGACGGCGGAGACGGTGCAGCGCATCAAGAAGACCC
GCAGGCTCAAGGCCAACAACCGCGAGCGCAACCGCATGCACAACCTAAACGCCGCGCTGGACGCGCTGCG
CGAGGTGCTGCCCACCTTCCCCGAGGATGCCAAGCTCACGAAGATCGAGACGCTGCGCTTCGCCCACAAT
TACATCTGGGCGCTCACCGAGACTCTGCGCCTGGCGGACCACTGCGCCGGCGCCGGTGGCCTCCAGGGGG
CGCTCTTCACGGAGGCGGTGCTCCTGAGCCCGGGAGCTGCGCTCGGCGCCAGCGGGGACAGCCCTTCTCC
ACCTTCCTCCTGGAGCTGCACCAACAGCCCGGCGTCATCCTCCAACTCCACGTCCCCATACAGCTGCACT
TTATCGCCCGCTAGCCCCGGGTCAGACGTGGACTACTGGCAGCCCCCACCTCCGGAGAAGCATCGTTATG
CGCCTCACCTGCCCCTCGCCAGGGACTGTATCTAGACCCAGCTTTCTTGTACAAAGTGGTGATAATCGAA
TTCCCACGGGGTTGGGGTTGCGCCTTTTCCAAGGCAGCCCTGGGTTTGCGCAGGGACGCGGCTGCTCTGG
GCGTGGTTCCGGGAAACGCAGCGGCGCCGACCCTGGGTCTCGCACATTCTTCACGTCCGTTCGCAGCGTC
ACCCGGATCTTCGCCGCTACCCTTGTGGGCCCCCCGGCGACGCTTCCTGCTCCGCCCCTAAGTCGGGAAG
GTTCCTTGCGGTTCGCGGCGTGCCGGACGTGACAAACGGAAGCCGCACGTCTCACTAGTACCCTCGCAGA
CGGACAGCGCCAGGGAGCAATGGCAGCGCGCCGACCGCGATGGGCTGTGGCCAATAGCGGCTGCTCAGCG
GGGCGCGCCGAGAGCAGCGGCCGGGAAGGGGCGGTGCGGGAGGCGGGGTGTGGGGCGGTAGTGTGGGCCC
TGTTCCTGCCCGCGCGGTGTTCCGCATTCTGCAAGCCTCCGGAGCGCACGTCGGCAGTCGGCTCCCTCGT
TGACCGAATCACCGACCTCTCTCCCCAGGGGGATCCACCGGTCGCCACCATGGTGAGCAAGGGCGAGGAG
CTGTTCACCGGGGTGGTGCCCATCCTGGTCGAGCTGGACGGCGACGTAAACGGCCACAAGTTCAGCGTGT
CCGGCGAGGGCGAGGGCGATGCCACCTACGGCAAGCTGACCCTGAAGTTCATCTGCACCACCGGCAAGCT
GCCCGTGCCCTGGCCCACCCTCGTGACCACCCTGACCTACGGCGTGCAGTGCTTCAGCCGCTACCCCGAC
CACATGAAGCAGCACGACTTCTTCAAGTCCGCCATGCCCGAAGGCTACGTCCAGGAGCGCACCATCTTCT
TCAAGGACGACGGCAACTACAAGACCCGCGCCGAGGTGAAGTTCGAGGGCGACACCCTGGTGAACCGCAT
CGAGCTGAAGGGCATCGACTTCAAGGAGGACGGCAACATCCTGGGGCACAAGCTGGAGTACAACTACAAC
AGCCACAACGTCTATATCATGGCCGACAAGCAGAAGAACGGCATCAAGGTGAACTTCAAGATCCGCCACA
ACATCGAGGACGGCAGCGTGCAGCTCGCCGACCACTACCAGCAGAACACCCCCATCGGCGACGGCCCCGT
GCTGCTGCCCGACAACCACTACCTGAGCACCCAGTCCGCCCTGAGCAAAGACCCCAACGAGAAGCGCGAT
CACATGGTCCTGCTGGAGTTCGTGACCGCCGCCGGGATCACTCTCGGCATGGACGAGCTGTACAAGGCTA
GCGGATCAGGTCAATGTACTAACTACGCTTTGTTGAAGCTTGCCGGCGATGTTGAAAGTAACCCCGGTCC
TGGATCCATGTCCAGACTGGACAAGAGCAAAGTCATAAACGGCGCTCTGGAATTACTCAATGGAGTCGGT
ATCGAAGGCCTGACGACAAGGAAACTCGCTCAAAAGCTGGGAGTTGAGCAGCCTACCCTGTACTGGCACG
TGAAGAACAAGCGGGCCCTGCTCGATGCCCTGCCAATCGAGATGCTGGACAGGCATCATACCCACTTCTG
CCCCCTGGAAGGCGAGTCATGGCAAGACTTTCTGCGGAACAACGCCAAGTCATTCCGCTGTGCTCTCCTC
TCACATCGCGACGGGGCTAAAGTGCATCTCGGCACCCGCCCAACAGAGAAACAGTACGAAACCCTGGAAA
ATCAGCTCGCGTTCCTGTGTCAGCAAGGCTTCTCCCTGGAGAACGCACTGTACGCTCTGTCCGCCGTGGG
CCACTTTACACTGGGCTGCGTATTGGAGGAACAGGAGCATCAAGTAGCAAAAGAGGAAAGAGAGACACCT
ACCACCGATTCTATGCCCCCACTTCTGAGACAAGCAATTGAGCTGTTCGACCGGCAGGGAGCCGAACCTG
CCTTCCTTTTCGGCCTGGAACTAATCATATGTGGCCTGGAGAAACAGCTAAAGTGCGAAAGCGGCGGGCC
GGCCTCGAGCGAATTCCAGTACCTGCCAGATACAGACGATCGTCACCGGATTGAGGAGAAACGTAAAAGG
ACATATGAGACCTTCAAGAGCATCATGAAGAAGAGTCCTTTCAGCGGACCCACCGACCCCCGGCCTCCAC
CTCGACGCATTGCTGTGCCTTCCCGCAGCTCAGCTTCTGTCCCCAAGCCAGCACCCCAGCCCTATCCCTT
TACGTCATCCCTGAGCACCATCAACTATGATGAGTTTCCCACCATGGTGTTTCCTTCTGGGCAGATCAGC
CAGGCCTCGGCCTTGGCCCCGGCCCCTCCCCAAGTCCTGCCCCAGGCTCCAGCCCCTGCCCCTGCTCCAG
CCATGGTATCAGCTCTGGCCCAGGCCCCAGCCCCTGTCCCAGTCCTAGCCCCAGGCCCTCCTCAGGCTGT
GGCCCCACCTGCCCCCAAGCCCACCCAGGCTGGGGAAGGAACGCTGTCAGAGGCCCTGCTGCAGCTGCAG
TTTGATGATGAAGACCTGGGGGCCTTGCTTGGCAACAGCACAGACCCAGCTGTGTTCACAGACCTGGCAT
CCGTCGACAACTCCGAGTTTCAGCAGCTGCTGAACCAGGGCATACCTGTGGCCCCCCACACAACTGAGCC
CATGCTGATGGAGTACCCTGAGGCTATAACTCGCCTAGTGACAGGGGCCCAGAGGCCCCCCGACCCAGCT
CCTGCTCCACTGGGGGCCCCGGGGCTCCCCAATGGCCTCCTTTCAGGAGATGAAGACTTCTCCTCCATTG
CGGACATGGACTTCTCAGCCCTGCTGAGTCAGATCAGCTCCTAAGATCAAGCTTATCGATAATCAACCTC
TGGATTACAAAATTTGTGAAAGATTGACTGGTATTCTTAACTATGTTGCTCCTTTTACGCTATGTGGATA
CGCTGCTTTAATGCCTTTGTATCATGCTATTGCTTCCCGTATGGCTTTCATTTTCTCCTCCTTGTATAAA
TCCTGGTTGCTGTCTCTTTATGAGGAGTTGTGGCCCGTTGTCAGGCAACGTGGCGTGGTGTGCACTGTGT
TTGCTGACGCAACCCCCACTGGTTGGGGCATTGCCACCACCTGTCAGCTCCTTTCCGGGACTTTCGCTTT
CCCCCTCCCTATTGCCACGGCGGAACTCATCGCCGCCTGCCTTGCCCGCTGCTGGACAGGGGCTCGGCTG
TTGGGCACTGACAATTCCGTGGTGTTGTCGGGGAAATCATCGTCCTTTCCTTGGCTGCTCGCCTGTGTTG
CCACCTGGATTCTGCGCGGGACGTCCTTCTGCTACGTCCCTTCGGCCCTCAATCCAGCGGACCTTCCTTC
CCGCGGCCTGCTGCCGGCTCTGCGGCCTCTTCCGCGTCTTCGCCTTCGCCCTCAGACGAGTCGGATCTCC
CTTTGGGCCGCCTCCCCGCATCGATACCGTCGACCTCGAGGTTCGCTTTAAGACCAATGACTTACAAGGC
AGCTGTAGATCTTAGCCACTTTTTAAAAGAAAAGGGGGGACTGGAAGGGCTAATTCACTCCCAACGAAGA
CAAGATGGGATCAATTCACCATGGGAATAACTTCGTATAGCATACATTATACGAAGTTATGCTGCTTTTT
GCTTGTACTGGGTCTCTCTGGTTAGACCAGATCTGAGCCTGGGAGCTCTCTGGCTAACTAGGGAACCCAC
TGCTTAAGCCTCAATAAAGCTTGCCTTGAGTGCTTCAAGTAGTGTGTGCCCGTCTGTTGTGTGACTCTGG
TAACTAGAGATCCCTCAGACCCTTTTAGTCAGTGTGGAAAATCTCTAGCAGCATCTAGTTGAATCGCCAG
TGTGTCGAGCTAGCAGATCTTTTTCCCTCTGCCAAAAATTATGGGGACATCATGAAGCCCCTTGAGCATC
TGACTTCTGGCTAATAAAGGAAATTTATTTTCATTGCAATAGTGTGTTGGAATTTTTTGTGTCTCTCACT
CGGAAGGACATATGGGAGGGCAAATCATTTAAAACATCAGAATGAGTATTTGGTTTAGAGTTTGGCAACA
TATGCCATATGCTGGCTGCCATGAACAAAGGTGGCTATAAAGAGGTCATCAGTATATGAAACAGCCCCCT
GCTGTCCATTCCTTATTCCATAGAAAAGCCTTGACTTGAGGTTAGATTTTTTTTATATTTTGTTTTGTGT
TATTTTTTTCTTTAACATCCCTAAAATTTTCCTTACATGTTTTACTAGCCAGATTTTTCCTCCTCTCCTG
ACTACTCCCAGTCATAGCTGTCCCTCTTCTCTTATGAAGATCCCTCGACCTGCAGCCCAAGCTTGGCGTA
ATCATGGTCATAGCTGTTTCCTGTGTGAAATTGTTATCCGCTCACAATTCCACACAACATACGAGCCGGA
AGCATAAAGTGTAAAGCCTGGGGTGCCTAATGAGTGAGCTAACTCACATTAATTGCGTTGCGCTCACTGC
CCGCTTTCCAGTCGGGAAACCTGTCGTGCCAGCGGATCCGCATCTCAATTAGTCAGCAACCATAGTCCCG
CCCCTAACTCCGCCCATCCCGCCCCTAACTCCGCCCAGTTCCGCCCATTCTCCGCCCCATGGCTGACTAA
TTTTTTTTATTTATGCAGAGGCCGAGGCCGCCTCGGCCTCTGAGCTATTCCAGAAGTAGTGAGGAGGCTT
TTTTGGAGGCCTAGGCTTTTGCAAAAAGCTAACTTGTTTATTGCAGCTTATAATGGTTACAAATAAAGCA
ATAGCATCACAAATTTCACAAATAAAGCATTTTTTTCACTGCATTCTAGTTGTGGTTTGTCCAAACTCAT
CAATGTATCTTATCATGTCTGGATCCGCTGCATTAATGAATCGGCCAACGCGCGGGGAGAGGCGGTTTGC
GTATTGGGCGCTCTTCCGCTTCCTCGCTCACTGACTCGCTGCGCTCGGTCGTTCGGCTGCGGCGAGCGGT
ATCAGCTCACTCAAAGGCGGTAATACGGTTATCCACAGAATCAGGGGATAACGCAGGAAAGAACATGTGA
GCAAAAGGCCAGCAAAAGGCCAGGAACCGTAAAAAGGCCGCGTTGCTGGCGTTTTTCCATAGGCTCCGCC
CCCCTGACGAGCATCACAAAAATCGACGCTCAAGTCAGAGGTGGCGAAACCCGACAGGACTATAAAGATA
CCAGGCGTTTCCCCCTGGAAGCTCCCTCGTGCGCTCTCCTGTTCCGACCCTGCCGCTTACCGGATACCTG
TCCGCCTTTCTCCCTTCGGGAAGCGTGGCGCTTTCTCAATGCTCACGCTGTAGGTATCTCAGTTCGGTGT
AGGTCGTTCGCTCCAAGCTGGGCTGTGTGCACGAACCCCCCGTTCAGCCCGACCGCTGCGCCTTATCCGG
TAACTATCGTCTTGAGTCCAACCCGGTAAGACACGACTTATCGCCACTGGCAGCAGCCACTGGTAACAGG
ATTAGCAGAGCGAGGTATGTAGGCGGTGCTACAGAGTTCTTGAAGTGGTGGCCTAACTACGGCTACACTA
GAAGGACAGTATTTGGTATCTGCGCTCTGCTGAAGCCAGTTACCTTCGGAAAAAGAGTTGGTAGCTCTTG
ATCCGGCAAACAAACCACCGCTGGTAGCGGTGGTTTTTTTGTTTGCAAGCAGCAGATTACGCGCAGAAAA
AAAGGATCTCAAGAAGATCCTTTGATCTTTTCTACGGGGTCTGACGCTCAGTGGAACGAAAACTCACGTT
AAGGGATTTTGGTCATGAGATTATCAAAAAGGATCTTCACCTAGATCCTTTTAAATTAAAAATGAAGTTT
TAAATCAATCTAAAGTATATATGAGTAAACTTGGTCTGACAGTTACCAATGCTTAATCAGTGAGGCACCT
ATCTCAGCGATCTGTCTATTTCGTTCATCCATAGTTGCCTGACTCCCCGTCGTGTAGATAACTACGATAC
GGGAGGGCTTACCATCTGGCCCCAGTGCTGCAATGATACCGCGAGACCCACGCTCACCGGCTCCAGATTT
ATCAGCAATAAACCAGCCAGCCGGAAGGGCCGAGCGCAGAAGTGGTCCTGCAACTTTATCCGCCTCCATC
CAGTCTATTAATTGTTGCCGGGAAGCTAGAGTAAGTAGTTCGCCAGTTAATAGTTTGCGCAACGTTGTTG
CCATTGCTACAGGCATCGTGGTGTCACGCTCGTCGTTTGGTATGGCTTCATTCAGCTCCGGTTCCCAACG
ATCAAGGCGAGTTACATGATCCCCCATGTTGTGCAAAAAAGCGGTTAGCTCCTTCGGTCCTCCGATCGTT
GTCAGAAGTAAGTTGGCCGCAGTGTTATCACTCATGGTTATGGCAGCACTGCATAATTCTCTTACTGTCA
TGCCATCCGTAAGATGCTTTTCTGTGACTGGTGAGTACTCAACCAAGTCATTCTGAGAATAGTGTATGCG
GCGACCGAGTTGCTCTTGCCCGGCGTCAATACGGGATAATACCGCGCCACATAGCAGAACTTTAAAAGTG
CTCATCATTGGAAAACGTTCTTCGGGGCGAAAACTCTCAAGGATCTTACCGCTGTTGAGATCCAGTTCGA
TGTAACCCACTCGTGCACCCAACTGATCTTCAGCATCTTTTACTTTCACCAGCGTTTCTGGGTGAGCAAA
AACAGGAAGGCAAAATGCCGCAAAAAAGGGAATAAGGGCGACACGGAAATGTTGAATACTCATACTCTTC
CTTTTTCAATATTATTGAAGCATTTATCAGGGTTATTGTCTCATGAGCGGATACATATTTGAATGTATTT
AGAAAAATAAACAAATAGGGGTTCCGCGCACATTTCCCCGAAAAGTGCCACCTG
Features (pLannotate 1.2.2; 37 found; start..end, strand, type, name):
      4..383     +  enhancer       CMV enhancer: human cytomegalovirus immediate early enhancer
    385..642     +  LTR            5' LTR (truncated): truncated 5' long terminal repeat (LTR) from HIV-1
    689..814     +  misc_feature   HIV-1 Ψ: packaging signal of human immunodeficiency virus type 1
    798..1157    +  CDS            HIV-1 gag (fragment): gag protein from human immunodeficiency virus 1; gag
   1306..1423    +  misc_feature   cPPT/CTS: central polypurine tract and central termination sequence of HIV-1
   1566..1649    +  CDS            vif (fragment): VIF_HV1BR - Experimental evidence at protein level: Swiss-Prot protein existence level 1. Counteracts the innate antiviral activity of host APOBEC3F and APOBEC3G. Forms a complex with host APOBEC3F and APOBEC3G thus preventing the entry of these lethally hypermutating enzymes into progeny virions. Recruits an active E3 ubiquitin ligase complex composed of elongin BC, CUL5, and RBX2 to induce polyubiquitination of APOBEC3G and APOBEC3F. In turn, they are directed to the 26S proteasome for degradation. Vif interaction with APOBEC3G also blocks its cytidine deaminase activity in a proteasome-inde
   1783..2016    +  misc_feature   RRE: The Rev response element (RRE) of HIV-1 allows for Rev-dependent mRNA export from the nucleus to the cytoplasm.
   2393..2493    +  CDS            Rev (fragment): human immunodeficiency virus 1 (HIV-1) Rev protein; rev; enhances nuclear export of unspliced and incompletely spliced viral mRNAs
   2522..2542    +  protein_bind   attB4: mutant version of attB; core recombination site for the Gateway® BP reaction BP Clonase™
   2569..2587    +  protein_bind   tet operator: bacterial operator O1 for the tetR and tetA genes tetracycline repressor TetR
   2610..2628    +  protein_bind   tet operator: bacterial operator O1 for the tetR and tetA genes tetracycline repressor TetR
   2651..2678    -  promoter       tetR/tetA promoters (fragment): tetR; overlapping promoters for bacterial tetR and tetA
   2774..2792    +  protein_bind   tet operator: bacterial operator O1 for the tetR and tetA genes tetracycline repressor TetR
   2803..2846    +  promoter       minimal CaMV 35S promoter (fragment): minimal 35S promoter from cauliflower mosaic virus
   2855..2875    +  protein_bind   attB1: mutant version of attB; core recombination site for the Gateway® BP reaction BP Clonase™
   2884..3672    +  CDS            Neurog2: NGN2_MOUSE - Also known as Ath4a, Atoh4, Ngn2. Experimental evidence at protein level: Swiss-Prot protein existence level 1. Transcriptional regulator. Involved in neuronal differentiation. Activates transcription by binding to the E box (5'- CANNTG-3'). From Mus musculus (Mouse).
   3676..3700    -  protein_bind   attB2: mutant version of attB; recombination site for the Gateway® BP reaction BP Clonase™
   3718..4228    +  promoter       hPGK promoter: human phosphoglycerate kinase 1 promoter
   4250..4966    +  CDS            EGFP: EGFP is a basic (constitutively fluorescent) green fluorescent protein published in 1996, derived from Aequorea victoria. It is reported to be a rapidly-maturing weak dimer with moderate acid sensitivity.
   5048..5671    +  CDS            rtTA3 (fragment): reverse tetracycline transactivator 3 activates expression from Tet-responsive promoters in the presence of doxycycline
   6110..6481    +  CDS            RelA (p65) AD: transcriptional activation domain of human RelA, also known as p65 (O'Shea and Perkins, 2008)
   6501..7089    +  misc_feature   WPRE: woodchuck hepatitis virus posttranscriptional regulatory element
   7097..7216    +  CDS            nef (fragment): NEF_HV1LA - Experimental evidence at protein level: Swiss-Prot protein existence level 1. Extracellular Nef protein targets CD4(+) T-lymphocytes for apoptosis by interacting with CXCR4 surface receptors. From Human immunodeficiency virus type 1 group M subtype B (isolate Lai) (HIV-1).
   7237..7270    +  protein_bind   loxP: Cre-mediated recombination occurs in the 8-bp core sequence (GCATACAT). Cre recombinase
   7290..7470    +  LTR            5' LTR (truncated): truncated 5' long terminal repeat (LTR) from HIV-1
   7573..7628    +  polyA_signal   β-globin poly(A) signal: rabbit β-globin polyadenylation signal (Gil and Proudfoot, 1987)
   8011..8027    -  protein_bind   lac operator: The lac repressor binds to the lac operator to inhibit transcription in E. coli. This inhibition can be relieved by adding lactose or isopropyl-β-D-thiogalactopyranoside (IPTG). lac repressor encoded by lacI
   8035..8065    -  promoter       lac promoter: promoter for the E. coli lac operon
   8080..8101    -  protein_bind   CAP binding site: CAP binding activates transcription in the presence of cAMP. E. coli catabolite activator protein
   8114..8153    -  CDS            lacI (fragment): lac repressor; lacI; The lac repressor binds to the lac operator to inhibit transcription in E. coli. This inhibition can be relieved by adding lactose or isopropyl-β-D-thiogalactopyranoside (IPTG).
   8160..8182    +  promoter       SV40 promoter (fragment): SV40 enhancer and early promoter
   8206..8341    +  rep_origin     SV40 ori: SV40 origin of replication
   8361..8495    +  polyA_signal   SV40 poly(A) signal: SV40 polyadenylation signal
   8497..8551    -  CDS            lacI (fragment): lac repressor; lacI; The lac repressor binds to the lac operator to inhibit transcription in E. coli. This inhibition can be relieved by adding lactose or isopropyl-β-D-thiogalactopyranoside (IPTG).
   8734..9322    -  rep_origin     ori: high-copy-number ColE1/pMB1/pBR322/pUC origin of replication
   9493..10353   -  CDS            AmpR: β-lactamase; bla; confers resistance to ampicillin, carbenicillin, and related antibiotics
  10354..10458   -  promoter       AmpR promoter: bla
