>Addgene plasmid #114280 | pCWXPGR-pTF-Ngn2 | addgene full sequence | sequence record 218710 | Addgene NGS Result
CAACTTTGTATAGAAAAGTTGGGTACAACTCCCACTAGACATATCCTACTCTATCATTGATAGAGTGACC
CTTCCATAGACATATCCTACTCTATCATTGATAGAGTGACCCTTCCACTAGGTTCACTTTTCTCTATCAT
TGATAGGGAGTGGTAAACAATTGATGGACAAAATCTATCAATGATAGAGAGTGCATGTTACTAGTATTGT
TCTTCTCTATCATTGATAGTGACTTTGCCTAATCACTTAGCAACTCTATCATTGATAGAGTTCTAGTATT
AGCAAGGCCTTTCCTCTATATAAGGAAGTTCATTTCATTTGGAGAAGATCCCCCAAGTTTGTACAAAAAA
GCAGGCTTCACCATGTTCGTCAAATCTGAGACTCTGGAGTTGAAGGAGGAAGAGGAGGTACTGATGCTGC
TGGGCTCGGCTTCCCCGGCCTCGGCGACCCTGACCCCGATGTCCTCCAGCGCGGACGAGGAGGAGGACGA
GGAGCTGCGCCGGCCGGGCTCCGCGCGTGGGCAGCGTGGAGCGGAAGCCGGGCAGGGGGTGCAGGGCAGT
CCGGCGTCGGGTGCCGGGGGTTGCCGGCCAGGGCGGCTGCTGGGCCTGATGCACGAGTGCAAGCGTCGCC
CGTCGCGCTCACGGGCCGTCTCCCGAGGTGCCAAGACGGCGGAGACGGTGCAGCGCATCAAGAAGACCCG
CAGGCTCAAGGCCAACAACCGCGAGCGCAACCGCATGCACAACCTAAACGCCGCGCTGGACGCGCTGCGC
GAGGTGCTGCCCACCTTCCCCGAGGATGCCAAGCTCACGAAGATCGAGACGCTGCGCTTCGCCCACAATT
ACATCTGGGCGCTCACCGAGACTCTGCGCCTGGCGGACCACTGCGCCGGCGCCGGTGGCCTCCAGGGGGC
GCTCTTCACGGAGGCGGTGCTCCTGAGCCCGGGAGCTGCGCTCGGCGCCAGCGGGGACAGCCCTTCTCCA
CCTTCCTCCTGGAGCTGCACCAACAGCCCGGCGTCATCCTCCAACTCCACGTCCCCATACAGCTGCACTT
TATCGCCCGCTAGCCCCGGGTCAGACGTGGACTACTGGCAGCCCCCACCTCCGGAGAAGCATCGTTATGC
GCCTCACCTGCCCCTCGCCAGGGACTGTATCTAGACCCAGCTTTCTTGTACAAAGTGGTGATAATCGAAT
TCCACGGGGTTGGGGTTGCGCCTTTTCCAAGGCAGCCCTGGGTTTGCGCAGGGACGCGGCTGCTCTGGGC
GTGGTTCCGGGAAACGCAGCGGCGCCGACCCTGGGTCTCGCACATTCTTCACGTCCGTTCGCAGCGTCAC
CCGGATCTTCGCCGCTACCCTTGTGGGCCCCCCGGCGACGCTTCCTGCTCCGCCCCTAAGTCGGGAAGGT
TCCTTGCGGTTCGCGGCGTGCCGGACGTGACAAACGGAAGCCGCACGTCTCACTAGTACCCTCGCAGACG
GACAGCGCCAGGGAGCAATGGCAGCGCGCCGACCGCGATGGGCTGTGGCCAATAGCGGCTGCTCAGCAGG
GCGCGCCGAGAGCAGCGGCCGGGAAGGGGCGGTGCGGGAGGCGGGGTGTGGGGCGGTAGTGTGGGCCCTG
TTCCTGCCCGCGCGGTGTTCCGCATTCTGCAAGCCTCCGGAGCGCACGTCGGCAGTCGGCTCCCTCGTTG
ACCGAATCACCGACCTCTCTCCCCAGGGGGATCCACCGGTCGCCACCATGGTGAGCAAGGGCGAGGAGCT
GTTCACCGGGGTGGTGCCCATCCTGGTCGAGCTGGACGGCGACGTAAACGGCCACAAGTTCAGCGTGTCC
GGCGAGGGCGAGGGCGATGCCACCTACGGCAAGCTGACCCTGAAGTTCATCTGCACCACCGGCAAGCTGC
CCGTGCCCTGGCCCACCCTCGTGACCACCCTGACCTACGGCGTGCAGTGCTTCAGCCGCTACCCCGACCA
CATGAAGCAGCACGACTTCTTCAAGTCCGCCATGCCCGAAGGCTACGTCCAGGAGCGCACCATCTTCTTC
AAGGACGACGGCAACTACAAGACCCGCGCCGAGGTGAAGTTCGAGGGCGACACCCTGGTGAACCGCATCG
AGCTGAAGGGCATCGACTTCAAGGAGGACGGCAACATCCTGGGGCACAAGCTGGAGTACAACTACAACAG
CCACAACGTCTATATCATGGCCGACAAGCAGAAGAACGGCATCAAGGTGAACTTCAAGATCCGCCACAAC
ATCGAGGACGGCAGCGTGCAGCTCGCCGACCACTACCAGCAGAACACCCCCATCGGCGACGGCCCCGTGC
TGCTGCCCGACAACCACTACCTGAGCACCCAGTCCGCCCTGAGCAAAGACCCCAACGAGAAGCGCGATCA
CATGGTCCTGCTGGAGTTCGTGACCGCCGCCGGGATCACTCTCGGCATGGACGAGCTGTACAAGGCTAGC
GGATCAGGTCAATGTACTAACTACGCTTTGTTGAAGCTTGCCGGCGATGTTGAAAGTAACCCCGGTCCTG
GATCCATGTCCAGACTGGACAAGAGCAAAGTCATAAACGGCGCTCTGGAATTACTCAATGGAGTCGGTAT
CGAAGGCCTGACGACAAGGAAACTCGCTCAAAAGCTGGGAGTTGAGCAGCCTACCCTGTACTGGCACGTG
AAGAACAAGCGGGCCCTGCTCGATGCCCTGCCAATCGAGATGCTGGACAGGCATCATACCCACTTCTGCC
CCCTGGAAGGCGAGTCATGGCAAGACTTTCTGCGGAACAACGCCAAGTCATTCCGCTGTGCTCTCCTCTC
ACATCGCGACGGGGCTAAAGTGCATCTCGGCACCCGCCCAACAGAGAAACAGTACGAAACCCTGGAAAAT
CAGCTCGCGTTCCTGTGTCAGCAAGGCTTCTCCCTGGAGAACGCACTGTACGCTCTGTCCGCCGTGGGCC
ACTTTACACTGGGCTGCGTATTGGAGGAACAGGAGCATCAAGTAGCAAAAGAGGAAAGAGAGACACCTAC
CACCGATTCTATGCCCCCACTTCTGAGACAAGCAATTGAGCTGTTCGACCGGCAGGGAGCCGAACCTGCC
TTCCTTTTCGGCCTGGAACTAATCATATGTGGCCTGGAGAAACAGCTAAAGTGCGAAAGCGGCGGGCCGG
CCTCGAGCGAATTCCAGTACCTGCCAGATACAGACGATCGTCACCGGATTGAGGAGAAACGTAAAAGGAC
ATATGAGACCTTCAAGAGCATCATGAAGAAGAGTCCTTTCAGCGGACCCACCGACCCCCGGCCTCCACCT
CGACGCATTGCTGTGCCTTCCCGCAGCTCAGCTTCTGTCCCCAAGCCAGCACCCCAGCCCTATCCCTTTA
CGTCATCCCTGAGCACCATCAACTATGATGAGTTTCCCACCATGGTGTTTCCTTCTGGGCAGATCAGCCA
GGCCTCGGCCTTGGCCCCGGCCCCTCCCCAAGTCCTGCCCCAGGCTCCAGCCCCTGCCCCTGCTCCAGCC
ATGGTATCAGCTCTGGCCCAGGCCCCAGCCCCTGTCCCAGTCCTAGCCCCAGGCCCTCCTCAGGCTGTGG
CCCCACCTGCCCCCAAGCCCACCCAGGCTGGGGAAGGAACGCTGTCAGAGGCCCTGCTGCAGCTGCAGTT
TGATGATGAAGACCTGGGGGCCTTGCTTGGCAACAGCACAGACCCAGCTGTGTTCACAGACCTGGCATCC
GTCGACAACTCCGAGTTTCAGCAGCTGCTGAACCAGGGCATACCTGTGGCCCCCCACACAACTGAGCCCA
TGCTGATGGAGTACCCTGAGGCTATAACTCGCCTAGTGACAGGGGCCCAGAGGCCCCCCGACCCAGCTCC
TGCTCCACTGGGGGCCCCGGGGCTCCCCAATGGCCTCCTTTCAGGAGATGAAGACTTCTCCTCCATTGCG
GACATGGACTTCTCAGCCCTGCTGAGTCAGATCAGCTCCTAAAGATCTGATCAAGCTTATCGATAATCAA
CCTCTGGATTACAAAATTTGTGAAAGATTGACTGGTATTCTTAACTATGTTGCTCCTTTTACGCTATGTG
GATACGCTGCTTTAATGCCTTTGTATCATGCTATTGCTTCCCGTATGGCTTTCATTTTCTCCTCCTTGTA
TAAATCCTGGTTGCTGTCTCTTTATGAGGAGTTGTGGCCCGTTGTCAGGCAACGTGGCGTGGTGTGCACT
GTGTTTGCTGACGCAACCCCCACTGGTTGGGGCATTGCCACCACCTGTCAGCTCCTTTCCGGGACTTTCG
CTTTCCCCCTCCCTATTGCCACGGCGGAACTCATCGCCGCCTGCCTTGCCCGCTGCTGGACAGGGGCTCG
GCTGTTGGGCACTGACAATTCCGTGGTGTTGTCGGGGAAATCATCGTCCTTTCCTTGGCTGCTCGCCTGT
GTTGCCACCTGGATTCTGCGCGGGACGTCCTTCTGCTACGTCCCTTCGGCCCTCAATCCAGCGGACCTTC
CTTCCCGCGGCCTGCTGCCGGCTCTGCGGCCTCTTCCGCGTCTTCGCCTTCGCCCTCAGACGAGTCGGAT
CTCCCTTTGGGCCGCCTCCCCGCATCGATACCGTCGACCTCGAGGTTCGCTTTAAGACCAATGACTTACA
AGGCAGCTGTAGATCTTAGCCACTTTTTAAAAGAAAAGGGGGGACTGGAAGGGCTAATTCACTCCCAACG
AAGACAAGATGGGATCAATTCACCATGGGAATAACTTCGTATAGCATACATTATACGAAGTTATGCTGCT
TTTTGCTTGTACTGGGTCTCTCTGGTTAGACCAGATCTGAGCCTGGGAGCTCTCTGGCTAACTAGGGAAC
CCACTGCTTAAGCCTCAATAAAGCTTGCCTTGAGTGCTTCAAGTAGTGTGTGCCCGTCTGTTGTGTGACT
CTGGTAACTAGAGATCCCTCAGACCCTTTTAGTCAGTGTGGAAAATCTCTAGCAGCATCTAGTTGAATCG
CCAGTGTGTCGAGCTAGCAGATCTTTTTCCCTCTGCCAAAAATTATGGGGACATCATGAAGCCCCTTGAG
CATCTGACTTCTGGCTAATAAAGGAAATTTATTTTCATTGCAATAGTGTGTTGGAATTTTTTGTGTCTCT
CACTCGGAAGGACATATGGGAGGGCAAATCATTTAAAACATCAGAATGAGTATTTGGTTTAGAGTTTGGC
AACATATGCCCATATGCTGGCTGCCATGAACAAAGGTTGGCTATAAAGAGGTCATCAGTATATGAAACAG
CCCCCTGCTGTCCATTCCTTATTCCATAGAAAAGCCTTGACTTGAGGTTAGATTTTTTTTATATTTTGTT
TTGTGTTATTTTTTTCTTTAACATCCCTAAAATTTTCCTTACATGTTTTACTAGCCAGATTTTTCCTCCT
CTCCTGACTACTCCCAGTCATAGCTGTCCCTCTTCTCTTATGGAGATCCCTCGACCTGCAGCCCAAGCTT
GGCGTAATCATGGTCATAGCTGTTTCCTGTGTGAAATTGTTATCCGCTCACAATTCCACACAACATACGA
GCCGGAAGCATAAAGTGTAAAGCCTGGGGTGCCTAATGAGTGAGCTAACTCACATTAATTGCGTTGCGCT
CACTGCCCGCTTTCCAGTCGGGAAACCTGTCGTGCCAGCGGATCCGCATCTCAATTAGTCAGCAACCATA
GTCCCGCCCCTAACTCCGCCCATCCCGCCCCTAACTCCGCCCAGTTCCGCCCATTCTCCGCCCCATGGCT
GACTAATTTTTTTTATTTATGCAGAGGCCGAGGCCGCCTCGGCCTCTGAGCTATTCCAGAAGTAGTGAGG
AGGCTTTTTTGGAGGCCTAGGCTTTTGCAAAAAGCTAACTTGTTTATTGCAGCTTATAATGGTTACAAAT
AAAGCAATAGCATCACAAATTTCACAAATAAAGCATTTTTTTCACTGCATTCTAGTTGTGGTTTGTCCAA
ACTCATCAATGTATCTTATCATGTCTGGATCCGCTGCATTAATGAATCGGCCAACGCGCGGGGAGAGGCG
GTTTGCGTATTGGGCGCTCTTCCGCTTCCTCGCTCACTGACTCGCTGCGCTCGGTCGTTCGGCTGCGGCG
AGCGGTATCAGCTCACTCAAAGGCGGTAATACGGTTATCCACAGAATCAGGGGATAACGCAGGAAAGAAC
ATGTGAGCAAAAGGCCAGCAAAAGGCCAGGAACCGTAAAAAGGCCGCGTTGCTGGCGTTTTTCCATAGGC
TCCGCCCCCCTGACGAGCATCACAAAAATCGACGCTCAAGTCAGAGGTGGCGAAACCCGACAGGACTATA
AAGATACCAGGCGTTTCCCCCTGGAAGCTCCCTCGTGCGCTCTCCTGTTCCGACCCTGCCGCTTACGGAT
ACCTGTCCGCCTTTCTCCCTTCGGGAAGCGTGGCGCTTTCTCATAGCTCACGCTGTAGGTATCTCAGTTC
GGTGTAGGTCGTTCGCTCCAAGCTGGGCTGTGTGCACGAACCCCCCGTTCAGCCCGACCGCTGCGCCTTA
TCCGGTAACTATCGTCTTGAGTCCAACCCGGTAAGACACGACTTATCGCCACTGGCAGCAGCCACTGGTA
ACAGGATTAGCAGAGCGAGGTATGTAGGCGGTGCTACAGAGTTCTTGAAGTGGTGGCCTAACTACGGCTA
CACTAGAAGAACAGTATTTGGTATCTGCGCTCTGCTGAAGCCAGTTACCTTCGGAAAAAGAGTTGGTAGC
TCTTGATCCGGCAAACAAACCACCGCTGGTAGCGGTGGTTTTTTTGTTTGCAAGCAGCAGATTACGCGCA
GAAAAAAAGGATCTCAAGAAGATCCTTTGATCTTTTCTACGGGGTCTGACGCTCAGTGGAACGAAAACTC
ACGTTAAGGGATTTTGGTCATGAGATTATCAAAAAGGATCTTCACCTAGATCCTTTTAAATTAAAAATGA
AGTTTTAAATCAATCTAAAGTATATATGAGTAAACTTGGTCTGACAGTTACCAATGCTTAATCAGTGAGG
CACCTATCTCAGCGATCTGTCTATTTCGTTCATCCATAGTTGCCTGACTCCCCGTCGTGTAGATAACTAC
GATACGGGAGGGCTTACCATCTGGCCCCAGTGCTGCAATGATACCGCGAGACCCACGCTCACCGGCTCCA
GATTTATCAGCAATAAACCAGCCAGCCGGAAGGGCCGAGCGCAGAAGTGGTCCTGCAACTTTATCCGCCT
CCATCCAGTCTATTAATTGTTGCCGGGAAGCTAGAGTAAGTAGTTCGCCAGTTAATAGTTTGCGCAACGT
TGTTGCCATTGCTACAGGCATCGTGGTGTCACGCTCGTCGTTTGGTATGGCTTCATTCAGCTCCGGTTCC
CAACGATCAAGGCGAGTTACATGATCCCCCATGTTGTGCAAAAAAGCGGTTAGCTCCTTCGGTCCTCCGA
TCGTTGTCAGAAGTAAGTTGGCCGCAGTGTTATCACTCATGGTTATGGCAGCACTGCATAATTCTCTTAC
TGTCATGCCATCCGTAAGATGCTTTTCTGTGACTGGTGAGTACTCAACCAAGTCATTCTGAGAATAGTGT
ATGCGGCGACCGAGTTGCTCTTGCCCGGCGTCAATACGGGATAATACCGCGCCACATAGCAGAACTTTAA
AAGTGCTCATCATTGGAAAACGTTCTTCGGGGCGAAAACTCTCAAGGATCTTACCGCTGTTGAGATCCAG
TTCGATGTAACCCACTCGTGCACCCAACTGATCTTCAGCATCTTTTACTTTCACCAGCGTTTCTGGGTGA
GCAAAAACAGGAAGGCAAAATGCCGCAAAAAAGGGAATAAGGGCGACACGGAAATGTTGAATACTCATAC
TCTTCCTTTTTCAATATTATTGAAGCATTTATCAGGGTTATTGTCTCATGAGCGGATACATATTTGAATG
TATTTAGAAAAATAAACAAATAGGGGTTCCGCGCACATTTCCCCGAAAAGTGCCACCTGGGTCGACATTG
ATTATTGACTAGTTATTAATAGTAATCAATTACGGGGTCATTAGTTCATAGCCCATATATGGAGTTCCGC
GTTACATAACTTACGGTAAATGGCCCGCCTGGCTGACCGCCCAACGACCCCCGCCCATTGACGTCAATAA
TGACGTATGTTCCCATAGTAACGCCAATAGGGACTTTCCATTGACGTCAATGGGTGGAGTATTTACGGTA
AACTGCCCACTTGGCAGTACATCAAGTGTATCATATGCCAAGTACGCCCCCTATTGACGTCAATGACGGT
AAATGGCCCGCCTGGCATTATGCCCAGTACATGACCTTATGGGACTTTCCTACTTGGCAGTACATCTACG
TATTAGTCATCGCTATTACCATGGGAGGCGTGGCCTGGGCGGGACTGGGGAGTGGCGAGCCCTCAGATCC
TGCATATAAGCAGCTGCTTTTTGCCTGTACTGGGTCTCTCTGGTTAGACCAGATCTGAGCCTGGGAGCTC
TCTGGCTAACTAGGGAACCCACTGCTTAAGCCTCAATAAAGCTTGCCTTGAGTGCTTCAAGTAGTGTGTG
CCCGTCTGTTGTGTGACTCTGGTAACTAGAGATCCCTCAGACCCTTTTAGTCAGTGTGGAAAATCTCTAG
CAGTGGCGCCCGAACAGGGACTTGAAAGCGAAAGGGAAACCAGAGGAGCTCTCTCGACGCAGGACTCGGC
TTGCTGAAGCGCGCACGGCAAGAGGCGAGGGGCGGCGACTGGTGAGTACGCCAAAAATTTTGACTAGCGG
AGGCTAGAAGGAGAGAGATGGGTGCGAGAGCGTCAGTATTAAGCGGGGGAGAATTAGATCGCGATGGGAA
AAAATTCGGTTAAGGCCAGGGGGAAAGAAAAAATATAAATTAAAACATATAGTATGGGCAAGCAGGGAGC
TAGAACGATTCGCAGTTAATACTGGCCTGTTAGAAACATCAGAAGGCTGTAGACAAATACTGGGACAGCT
ACAACCATCCCTTCAGACAGGATCAGAAGAACTTAGATCATTATATAATACAGTAGCAACCCTCTATTGT
GTGCATCAAAGGATAGAGATAAAAGACACCAAGGAAGCTTTAGACAAGATAGAGGAAGAGCAAAACAAAA
GTAAGAAAAAAGCACAGCAAGCAGCAGGATCTTCAGACCTGGAAATTCCCTACAATCCCCAAAGTCAAGG
AGTAGTAGAATCTATGAATAAAGAATTAAAGAAAATTATAGGACAGGTAAGAGATCAGGCTGAACATCTT
AAGACAGCAGTACAAATGGCAGTATTCATCCACAATTTTAAAAGAAAAGGGGGGATTGGGGGGTACAGTG
CAGGGGAAAGAATAGTAGACATAATAGCAACAGACATACAAACTAAAGAATTACAAAAACAAATTACAAA
AATTCAAAATTTTCGGGTTTATTACAGGGACAGCAGAAATCCACTTTGGAAAGGACCAGCAAAGCTCCTC
TGGAAAGGTGAAGGGGCAGTAGTAATACAAGATAATAGTGACATAAAAGTAGTGCCAAGAAGAAAAGCAA
AGATCATTAGGGATTATGGAAAACAGATGGCAGGTGATGATTGTGTGGCAAGTAGACAGGATGAGGATTA
GAACATGGAAAAGTTTAGTAAAACACCATAAGGAGGAGATATGAGGGACAATTGGAGAAGTGAATTATAT
AAATATAAAGTAGTAAAAATTGAACCATTAGGAGTAGCACCCACCAAGGCAAAGAGAAGAGTGGTGCAGA
GAGAAAAAAGAGCAGTGGGAATAGGAGCTTTGTTCCTTGGGTTCTTGGGAGCAGCAGGAAGCACTATGGG
CGCAGCGTCAATGACGCTGACGGTACAGGCCAGACAATTATTGTCTGGTATAGTGCAGCAGCAGAACAAT
TTGCTGAGGGCTATTGAGGCGCAACAGCATCTGTTGCAACTCACAGTCTGGGGCATCAAGCAGCTCCAGG
CAAGAATCCTGGCTGTGGAAAGATACCTAAAGGATCAACAGCTCCTGGGGATTTGGGGTTGCTCTGGAAA
ACTCATTTGCACCACTGCTGTGCCTTGGAATGCTAGTTGGAGTAATAAATCTCTGGAACAGATTTGGAAT
CACACGACCTGGATGGAGTGGGACAGAGAAATTAACAATTACACAAGCTTAATACACTCCTTAATTGAAG
AATCGCAAAACCAGCAAGAAAAGAATGAACAAGAATTATTGGAATTAGATAAATGGGCAAGTTTGTGGAA
TTGGTTTAACATAACAAATTGGCTGTGGTATATAAAATTATTCATAATGATAGTAGGAGGCTTGGTAGGT
TTAAGAATAGTTTTTGCTGTACTTTCTATAGTGAATAGAGTTAGGCAGGGATATTCACCATTATCGTTTC
AGACCCACCTCCCAACCCCGAGGGGACCCGACAGGCCCGAAGGAATAGAAGAAGAAGGTGGAGAGAGAGA
CAGAGACAGATCCATTCGATTAGTGAACGGATCTCGACGGTATCTAGTGATTATCGGAT
Features (pLannotate 1.2.2; 37 found; start..end, strand, type, name):
      1..21      +  protein_bind   attB4: mutant version of attB; core recombination site for the Gateway® BP reaction BP Clonase™
     48..66      +  protein_bind   tet operator: bacterial operator O1 for the tetR and tetA genes tetracycline repressor TetR
     89..107     +  protein_bind   tet operator: bacterial operator O1 for the tetR and tetA genes tetracycline repressor TetR
    130..157     -  promoter       tetR/tetA promoters (fragment): tetR; overlapping promoters for bacterial tetR and tetA
    253..271     +  protein_bind   tet operator: bacterial operator O1 for the tetR and tetA genes tetracycline repressor TetR
    282..325     +  promoter       minimal CaMV 35S promoter (fragment): minimal 35S promoter from cauliflower mosaic virus
    334..354     +  protein_bind   attB1: mutant version of attB; core recombination site for the Gateway® BP reaction BP Clonase™
    363..1151    +  CDS            Neurog2: NGN2_MOUSE - Also known as Ath4a, Atoh4, Ngn2. Experimental evidence at protein level: Swiss-Prot protein existence level 1. Transcriptional regulator. Involved in neuronal differentiation. Activates transcription by binding to the E box (5'- CANNTG-3'). From Mus musculus (Mouse).
   1155..1179    -  protein_bind   attB2: mutant version of attB; recombination site for the Gateway® BP reaction BP Clonase™
   1196..1706    +  promoter       hPGK promoter: human phosphoglycerate kinase 1 promoter
   1728..2444    +  CDS            EGFP: EGFP is a basic (constitutively fluorescent) green fluorescent protein published in 1996, derived from Aequorea victoria. It is reported to be a rapidly-maturing weak dimer with moderate acid sensitivity.
   2526..3149    +  CDS            rtTA3 (fragment): reverse tetracycline transactivator 3 activates expression from Tet-responsive promoters in the presence of doxycycline
   3588..3959    +  CDS            RelA (p65) AD: transcriptional activation domain of human RelA, also known as p65 (O'Shea and Perkins, 2008)
   3985..4573    +  misc_feature   WPRE: woodchuck hepatitis virus posttranscriptional regulatory element
   4581..4700    +  CDS            nef (fragment): NEF_HV1LA - Experimental evidence at protein level: Swiss-Prot protein existence level 1. Extracellular Nef protein targets CD4(+) T-lymphocytes for apoptosis by interacting with CXCR4 surface receptors. From Human immunodeficiency virus type 1 group M subtype B (isolate Lai) (HIV-1).
   4721..4754    +  protein_bind   loxP: Cre-mediated recombination occurs in the 8-bp core sequence (GCATACAT). Cre recombinase
   4774..4954    +  LTR            5' LTR (truncated): truncated 5' long terminal repeat (LTR) from HIV-1
   5057..5112    +  polyA_signal   β-globin poly(A) signal: rabbit β-globin polyadenylation signal (Gil and Proudfoot, 1987)
   5497..5513    -  protein_bind   lac operator: The lac repressor binds to the lac operator to inhibit transcription in E. coli. This inhibition can be relieved by adding lactose or isopropyl-β-D-thiogalactopyranoside (IPTG). lac repressor encoded by lacI
   5521..5551    -  promoter       lac promoter: promoter for the E. coli lac operon
   5566..5587    -  protein_bind   CAP binding site: CAP binding activates transcription in the presence of cAMP. E. coli catabolite activator protein
   5600..5639    -  CDS            lacI (fragment): lac repressor; lacI; The lac repressor binds to the lac operator to inhibit transcription in E. coli. This inhibition can be relieved by adding lactose or isopropyl-β-D-thiogalactopyranoside (IPTG).
   5646..5668    +  promoter       SV40 promoter (fragment): SV40 enhancer and early promoter
   5692..5827    +  rep_origin     SV40 ori: SV40 origin of replication
   5847..5981    +  polyA_signal   SV40 poly(A) signal: SV40 polyadenylation signal
   5983..6037    -  CDS            lacI (fragment): lac repressor; lacI; The lac repressor binds to the lac operator to inhibit transcription in E. coli. This inhibition can be relieved by adding lactose or isopropyl-β-D-thiogalactopyranoside (IPTG).
   6220..6807    -  rep_origin     ori: high-copy-number ColE1/pMB1/pBR322/pUC origin of replication
   6978..7838    -  CDS            AmpR: β-lactamase; bla; confers resistance to ampicillin, carbenicillin, and related antibiotics
   7839..7943    -  promoter       AmpR promoter: bla
   7974..8353    +  enhancer       CMV enhancer: human cytomegalovirus immediate early enhancer
   8355..8612    +  LTR            5' LTR (truncated): truncated 5' long terminal repeat (LTR) from HIV-1
   8659..8784    +  misc_feature   HIV-1 Ψ: packaging signal of human immunodeficiency virus type 1
   8768..9127    +  CDS            HIV-1 gag (fragment): gag protein from human immunodeficiency virus 1; gag
   9276..9393    +  misc_feature   cPPT/CTS: central polypurine tract and central termination sequence of HIV-1
   9536..9619    +  CDS            vif (fragment): VIF_HV1BR - Experimental evidence at protein level: Swiss-Prot protein existence level 1. Counteracts the innate antiviral activity of host APOBEC3F and APOBEC3G. Forms a complex with host APOBEC3F and APOBEC3G thus preventing the entry of these lethally hypermutating enzymes into progeny virions. Recruits an active E3 ubiquitin ligase complex composed of elongin BC, CUL5, and RBX2 to induce polyubiquitination of APOBEC3G and APOBEC3F. In turn, they are directed to the 26S proteasome for degradation. Vif interaction with APOBEC3G also blocks its cytidine deaminase activity in a proteasome-inde
   9753..9986    +  misc_feature   RRE: The Rev response element (RRE) of HIV-1 allows for Rev-dependent mRNA export from the nucleus to the cytoplasm.
  10363..10463   +  CDS            Rev (fragment): human immunodeficiency virus 1 (HIV-1) Rev protein; rev; enhances nuclear export of unspliced and incompletely spliced viral mRNAs
