[The description below was written by a language model from this plasmid's Addgene catalogue record and pLannotate feature annotations shown in this document.]
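Description:
pCWXPGR-pTF-Ngn2 is an all-in-one, tetracycline-inducible HIV-1-based lentiviral transfer vector of about 10.5 kb, built on the pCWXPGR65 backbone and carrying mouse Neurogenin 2 (Neurog2), a bHLH transcription factor involved in neuronal differentiation. In bacteria it replicates from a high-copy ColE1/pUC-type origin under ampicillin selection; an SV40 origin is also present in the backbone. The viral portion has a CMV enhancer fused to a truncated 5' LTR, the Ψ packaging signal with a gag fragment, cPPT/CTS and RRE. Downstream of the cargo lie a WPRE and a truncated 3' LTR with an adjacent loxP site, followed by a rabbit β-globin polyadenylation signal. This layout is typical of self-inactivating vectors whose genomic RNA is made without Tat and packaged with helper functions supplied in trans. A loxP placed at the 3' LTR would normally be copied to both ends of the provirus, in principle allowing Cre-mediated excision, although the record does not comment on this.

The payload was assembled by Gateway recombination. The pTF promoter lies between attB4 and attB1; the depositor describes it as an optimized TET promoter, and it is annotated as tet operator repeats upstream of a minimal promoter fragment. The Neurog2 coding sequence sits between attB1 and attB2. A second, constitutive unit follows, in which the human PGK promoter drives EGFP and then a reverse tetracycline transactivator annotated as an rtTA3 fragment with a RelA/p65 activation domain. The element linking EGFP to the transactivator is not annotated. Transduced cells can therefore be identified or sorted by GFP, the only listed eukaryotic marker, and switch on Ngn2 when doxycycline is added. The stated purpose is TET-inducible Ngn2 expression. The depositor and sequencing-derived records differ by a few bases but share the same annotated features.
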