Addgene plasmid #114280: pCWXPGR-pTF-Ngn2
Purpose: TET-inducible expression of the Ngn2 protein
Depositing lab: Patrick Salmon. Depositing organization: University of Geneva.
Backbone
  Vector backbone: pCWXPGR65
  Vector type: Lentiviral
  Selectable markers: GFP
Growth in bacteria
  Bacterial resistance: Ampicillin, 100 μg/mL
  Growth temperature: 37°C
  Growth strain: NEB Stable
  Copy number: High Copy
Gene/Insert
  Gene/Insert name: Neurogenin 2
  Species: M. musculus (mouse)
  Entrez Gene: Neurog2 (a.k.a. Atoh4, Math4A, bHLHa8, ngn-2, ngn2)
  Cloning method: Gateway Cloning
Terms and licenses: Academic/Nonprofit Terms; Industry Terms: Not Available to Industry
Depositor comments: Subcloned from Addgene Plasmid #34999. pTF is an optimized TET-promoter, described in HGT 2011, Giry et al.
How to cite: pCWXPGR-pTF-Ngn2 was a gift from Patrick Salmon (Addgene plasmid # 114280 ; http://n2t.net/addgene:114280 ; RRID:Addgene_114280)
